>Addgene plasmid #107107 | pTRE-T2-IRES-His6-Ubiquitin | addgene full sequence | sequence record 218027 | Addgene NGS Result
TTGAGATCCTTTTTTTCTGCGCGTAATCTGCTGCTTGCAAACAAAAAAACCACCGCTACCAGCGGTGGTT
TGTTTGCCGGATCAAGAGCTACCAACTCTTTTTCCGAAGGTAACTGGCTTCAGCAGAGCGCAGATACCAA
ATACTGTTCTTCTAGTGTAGCCGTAGTTAGGCCACCACTTCAAGAACTCTGTAGCACCGCCTACATACCT
CGCTCTGCTAATCCTGTTACCAGTGGCTGCTGCCAGTGGCGATAAGTCGTGTCTTACCGGGTTGGACTCA
AGACGATAGTTACCGGATAAGGCGCAGCGGTCGGGCTGAACGGGGGGTTCGTGCACACAGCCCAGCTTGG
AGCGAACGACCTACACCGAACTGAGATACCTACAGCGTGAGCTATGAGAAAGCGCCACGCTTCCCGAAGG
GAGAAAGGCGGACAGGTATCCGGTAAGCGGCAGGGTCGGAACAGGAGAGCGCACGAGGGAGCTTCCAGGG
GGAAACGCCTGGTATCTTTATAGTCCTGTCGGGTTTCGCCACCTCTGACTTGAGCGTCGATTTTTGTGAT
GCTCGTCAGGGGGGCGGAGCCTATGGAAAAACGCCAGCAACGCGGCCTTTTTACGGTTCCTGGCCTTTTG
CTGGCCTTTTGCTCACATGTTCTTTCCTGCGTTATCCCCTGATTCTGTGGATAACCGTATTACCGCCTTT
GAGTGAGCTGATACCGCTCGCCGCAGCCGAACGACCGAGCGCAGCGAGTCAGTGAGCGAGGAAGCGGAAG
AGCGCCCAATACGCAAACCGCCTCTCCCCGCGCGTTGGCCGATTCATTAATGCAGCTGGCACGACAGGTT
TCCCGACTGGAAAGCGGGCAGTGAGCGCAACGCAATTAATGTGAGTTAGCTCACTCATTAGGCACCCCAG
GCTTTACACTTTATGCTTCCGGCTCGTATGTTGTGTGGCTGGAGTTTACTCCCTATCAGTGATAGAGAAC
GTATGTCGAGTTTACTCCCTATCAGTGATAGAGAACGATGTCGAGTTTACTCCCTATCAGTGATAGAGAA
CGTATGTCGAGTTTACTCCCTATCAGTGATAGAGAACGTATGTCGAGTTTACTCCCTATCAGTGATAGAG
AACGTATGTCGAGTTTATCCCTATCAGTGATAGAGAACGTATGTCGAGTTTACTCCCTATCAGTGATAGA
GAACGTATGTCGAGGTAGGCGTGTACGGTGGGAGGCCTATATAAGCAGAGCTCGTTTAGTGAACCGTCAG
ATCGCCTGGAGAATTGATCGAATTCGATCGCGGCCGCGATCACGCGTGCCCCTCTCCCTCCCCCCCCCCT
AACGTTACTGGCCGAAGCCGCTTGGAATAAGGCCGGTGTGCGTTTGTCTATATGTTATTTTCCACCATAT
TGCCGTCTTTTGGCAATGTGAGGGCCCGGAAACCTGGCCCTGTCTTCTTGACGAGCATTCCTAGGGGTCT
TTCCCCTCTCGCCAAAGGAATGCAAGGTCTGTTGAATGTCGTGAAGGAAGCAGTTCCTCTGGAAGCTTCT
TGAAGACAAACAACGTCTGTAGCGACCCTTTGCAGGCAGCGGAACCCCCCACCTGGCGACAGGTGCCTCT
GCGGCCAAAAGCCACGTGTATAAGATACACCTGCAAAGGCGGCACAACCCCAGTGCCACGTTGTGAGTTG
GATAGTTGTGGAAAGAGTCAAATGGCTCACCTCAAGCGTATTCAACAAGGGGCTGAAGGATGCCCAGAAG
GTACCCCATTGTATGGGATCTGATCTGGGGCCTCGGTGCACATGCTTTACATGTGTTTAGTCGAGGTTAA
AAAACGTCTAGGCCCCCCGAACCACGGGGACGTGGTTTTCCTTTGAAAAACACGATGATAATGGTACCGA
TCACTAGTATGAGGGGCAGCCACCACCATCACCATCATCAGATCTTCGTGAAGACCCTGACTGGTAAGAC
CATCACTCTCGAAGTGGAGCCGAGTGACACCATTGAGAATGTCAAGGCAAAGATCCAAGACAAGGAAGGC
ATCCCTCCTGACCAGCAGAGGTTGATCTTTGCTGGGAAACAGCTGGAAGATGGACGCACCCTGTCTGACT
ACAACATCCAGAAAGAGTCCACCCTGCACCTGGTACTCCGTCTCAGAGGTGGGTGACTAGAGGATCATAA
TCAGCCATACCACATTTGTAGAGGTTTTACTTGCTTTAAAAAACCTCCCACACCTCCCCCTGAACCTGAA
ACATAAAATGAATGCAATTGTTGTTGTTAACTTGTTTATTGCAGCTTATAATGGTTACAAATAAAGCAAT
AGCATCACAAATTTCACAAATAAAGCATTTTTTTCACTGCCACTAGAGTTAAGCCAGCCCCGACACCCGC
CAACACCCGCTGACGCGCCCTGACGGGCTTGTCTGCTCCCGGCATCCGCTTACAGACAAGCTGTGACCGT
CTCCGGGAGCTGCATGTGTCAGAGGTTTTCACCGTCATCACCGAAACGCGCGAGACGAAAGGGCCTCGTG
ATACGCCTATTTTTATAGGTTAATGTCATGATAATAATGGTTTCTTAGACGTCAGGTGGCACTTTTCGGG
GAAATGTGCGCGGAACCCCTATTTGTTTATTTTTCTAAATACATTCAAATATGTATCCGCTCATGAGACA
ATAACCCTGATAAATGCTTCAATAATATTGAAAAAGGAAGAGTATGAGTATTCAACATTTCCGTGTCGCC
CTTATTCCCTTTTTTGCGGCATTTTGCCTTCCTGTTTTTGCTCACCCAGAAACGCTGGTGAAAGTAAAAG
ATGCTGAAGATCAGTTGGGTGCACGAGTGGGTTACATCGAACTGGATCTCAACAGCGGTAAGATCCTTGA
GAGTTTTCGCCCCGAAGAACGTTTTCCAATGATGAGCACTTTTAAAGTTCTGCTATGTGGCGCGGTATTA
TCCCGTATTGACGCCGGGCAAGAGCAACTCGGTCGCCGCATACACTATTCTCAGAATGACTTGGTTGAGT
ACTCACCAGTCACAGAAAAGCATCTTACGGATGGCATGACAGTAAGAGAATTATGCAGTGCTGCCATAAC
CATGAGTGATAACACTGCGGCCAACTTACTTCTGACAACGATCGGAGGACCGAAGGAGCTAACCGCTTTT
TTGCACAACATGGGGGATCATGTAACTCGCCTTGATCGTTGGGAACCGGAGCTGAATGAAGCCATACCAA
ACGACGAGCGTGACACCACGATGCCTGTAGCAATGGCAACAACGTTGCGCAAACTATTAACTGGCGAACT
ACTTACTCTAGCTTCCCGGCAACAATTAATAGACTGGATGGAGGCGGATAAAGTTGCAGGACCACTTCTG
CGCTCGGCCCTTCCGGCTGGCTGGTTTATTGCTGATAAATCTGGAGCCGGTGAGCGTGGGGCTCGCGGTA
TCATTGCAGCACTGGGGCCAGATGGTAAGCCCTCCCGTATCGTAGTTATCTACACGACGGGGAGTCAGGC
AACTATGGATGAACGAAATAGACAGATCGCTGAGATAGGTGCCTCACTGATTAAGCATTGGTAACTGTCA
GACCAAGTTTACTCATATATACTTTAGATTGATTTAAAACTTCATTTTTAATTTAAAAGGATCTAGGTGA
AGATCCTTTTTGATAATCTCATGACCAAAATCCCTTAACGTGAGTTTTCGTTCCAGCTAGCTGTGGAATG
TGTGTCAGTTAGGGTGTGGAAAGTCCCCAGGCTCCCCAGCAGGCAGAAGTATGCAAAGCATGCATCTCAA
TTAGTCAGCAACCAGGTGTGGAAAGTCCCCAGGCTCCCCAGCAGGCAGAAGTATGCAAAGCATGCATCTC
AATTAGTCAGCAACCATAGTCCCGCCCCTAACTCCGCCCATCCCGCCCCTAACTCCGCCCAGTTCCGCCC
ATTCTCCGCCCCATGGCTGACTAATTTTTTTTATTTATGCAGAGGCCGAGGCCGCCTCGGCCTCTGAGCT
ATTCCAGAAGTAGTGAGGAGGCTTTTTTGGAGGCCTAGGCTTTTGCAAAAAGCTTGCATGCCTGCAGGTC
GGCCGCCACGACCGGTGCCGCCACCATCCCCTGACCCACGCCCCTGACCCCTCACAAGGAGACGACCTTC
CATGACCGAGTACAAGCCCACGGTGCGCCTCGCCACCCGCGACGACGTCCCCCGGGCTGTACGCACCCTC
GCCGCCGCGTTCGCCGACTACCCCGCCACGCGCCACACCGTCGACCCGGACCGCCACATCGAGCGGGTCA
CCGAGCTGCAAGAACTCTTCCTCACGCGCGTCGGGCTCGACATCGGCAAGGTGTGGGTCGCGGACGACGG
CGCCGCGGTGGCGGTCTGGACCACGCCGGAGAGCGTCGAAGCGGGGGCGGTGTTCGCCGAGATCGGCCCG
CGCATGGCCGAGTTGAGCGGTTCCCGGCTGGCCGCGCAGCAACAGATGGAAGGCCTCCTGGCGCCGCACC
GGCCCAAGGAGCCCGCGTGGTTCCTGGCCACCGTCGGCGTCTCGCCCGACCACCAGGGCAAGGGTCTGGG
CAGCGCCGTCGTGCTCCCCGGAGTGGAGGCGGCCGAGCGCGCCGGGGTGCCCGCCTTCCTGGAAACCTCC
GCGCCCCGCAACCTCCCCTTCTACGAGCGGCTCGGCTTCACCGTCACCGCCGACGTCGAGGTGCCCGAAG
GACCGCGCACCTGGTGCATGACCCGCAAGCCCGGTGCCTGACGCCCGCCCCACGACCCGCAGCGCCCGAC
CGAAAGGAGCGCACGACCCCATGGCTCCGACCGAAGCCGACCCGGGCGGCCCCGCCGACCCCGCACCCGC
CCCCGAGGCCCACCGACTCAAGAGGATCATAATCAGCCATACCACATTTGTAGAGGTTTTACTTGCTTTA
AAAAACCTCCCACACCTCCCCCTGAACCTGAAACATAAAATGAATGCAATTGTTGTTGTTAACTTGTTTA
TTGCAGCTTATAATGGTTACAAATAAAGCAATAGCATCACAAATTTCACAAATAAAGCATTTTTTTCACT
GCATTCTAGTTGTGGTTTGTCCAAACTCATCAATGTATCTGGCCGTAGAAAAGATCAAAGGATCTTC
Features (pLannotate 1.2.2; 18 found; start..end, strand, type, name):
      1..589     +  rep_origin     ori: high-copy-number ColE1/pMB1/pBR322/pUC origin of replication
    772..864     +  CDS            lacI (fragment): lac repressor; lacI; The lac repressor binds to the lac operator to inhibit transcription in E. coli. This inhibition can be relieved by adding lactose or isopropyl-β-D-thiogalactopyranoside (IPTG).
    877..898     +  protein_bind   CAP binding site: CAP binding activates transcription in the presence of cAMP. E. coli catabolite activator protein
    913..943     +  promoter       lac promoter: promoter for the E. coli lac operon
    952..1266    +  promoter       tight TRE promoter: Tet-responsive promoter PTight, consisting of seven tet operator sequences followed by the minimal CMV promoter
   1309..1881    +  misc_feature   IRES: internal ribosome entry site (IRES) of the encephalomyocarditis virus (EMCV)
   1959..2147    +  CDS            UBIQ_LUMTE: Experimental evidence at protein level: Swiss-Prot protein existence level 1. Ubiquitin exists either covalently attached to another protein, or free (unanchored). When covalently bound, it is conjugated to target proteins via an isopeptide bond either as a monomer (monoubiquitin), a polymer linked via different Lys residues of the ubiquitin (polyubiquitin chains) or a linear polymer linked via the initiator Met of the ubiquitin (linear polyubiquitin chains). Polyubiquitin chains, when attached to a target protein, have different functions depending on the Lys residue of the ubiquitin that is
   2163..2246    +  CDS            large T antigen (fragment): large T antigen from SV40 (simian virus 40)
   2269..2350    +  polyA_signal   SV40 poly(A) signal: SV40 polyadenylation signal
   2469..2504    -  CDS            rop (fragment): Rop protein, which maintains plasmids at low copy number; rop
   2599..2703    +  promoter       AmpR promoter: bla
   2704..3564    +  CDS            AmpR: β-lactamase; bla; confers resistance to ampicillin, carbenicillin, and related antibiotics
   3710..4039    +  promoter       SV40 promoter: SV40 enhancer and early promoter
   4040..4061    -  misc_feature   MCS (fragment): pUC18/19 multiple cloning site
   4132..4731    +  CDS            PuroR: puromycin N-acetyltransferase; pac from Streptomyces alboniger; confers resistance to puromycin
   4781..4846    +  CDS            dmpM (fragment): DMPM_STRAD - Protein inferred from homology: Swiss-Prot protein existence level 3. From Streptomyces alboniger.
   4855..4938    +  CDS            large T antigen (fragment): large T antigen from SV40 (simian virus 40)
   4961..5042    +  polyA_signal   SV40 poly(A) signal: SV40 polyadenylation signal
