[The description below was written by a language model from this plasmid's Addgene catalogue record and pLannotate feature annotations shown in this document.]
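Description:
pTRE-T2-IRES-His6-Ubiquitin is a tetracycline-regulated mammalian expression plasmid built on the Clontech-derived pTRE-T2-delta-miR-IRES backbone. It is propagated in E. coli through a high-copy ColE1/pUC-type origin and selected with ampicillin via the β-lactamase gene. For mammalian cells it carries a separate cassette in which the SV40 enhancer/early promoter drives puromycin N-acetyltransferase, terminated by an SV40 polyadenylation signal, so transfected cells can be selected with puromycin. The short lacI, CAP site, lac promoter, rop, large T antigen and dmpM fragments in the annotation appear to be backbone or cassette remnants rather than functional elements.

The expression unit is bicistronic. A tight TRE promoter (seven tet operators upstream of a minimal CMV promoter) sits ahead of a multiple cloning site, followed by the EMCV internal ribosome entry site, a human ubiquitin (UBB) coding sequence with an N-terminal 6xHis tag, and an SV40 poly(A) signal. The ubiquitin insert was cloned between SpeI and XbaI sites, both retained, and the depositor notes that the 3′ XbaI site is methylation sensitive. The automated annotation matches the coding sequence to a ubiquitin from another species, which is consistent with ubiquitin's high conservation. The upstream cistron is empty as supplied: a user inserts a gene of interest at the cloning site so that it and His6-ubiquitin are translated from a single inducible transcript. A Tet transactivator is needed to activate the TRE promoter and is not annotated on this plasmid, so it must be supplied separately. The record states only the co-expression purpose. A His tag on ubiquitin would generally allow metal-affinity recovery of ubiquitin conjugates, though that use is not specified.
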