Addgene plasmid #107107: pTRE-T2-IRES-His6-Ubiquitin
Purpose: Designed to co-express target gene upstream of the IRES element at the multiple cloning site with downstream His6-tagged ubiquitin expressed after IRES.
Depositing lab: Michael E. Wright. Depositing organization: University of Iowa.
Backbone
  Vector backbone: pTRE-T2-delta-miR-IRES
  Backbone manufacturer: Clontech
  Backbone size w/o insert (bp): 4857
  Vector type: Mammalian Expression
  Selectable markers: Puromycin
Growth in bacteria
  Bacterial resistance: Ampicillin, 100 μg/mL
  Growth temperature: 37°C
  Growth strain: DH5alpha
  Copy number: Unknown
Gene/Insert
  Gene/Insert name: human ubiquitin UBB (alt name: UBB)
  Species: H. sapiens (human)
  Insert size (bp): 258
  GenBank ID: Gene ID: 7314
  Entrez Gene: UBB (a.k.a. HEL-S-50)
  Promoter: Tet
  Tag / fusion protein: 6xHis (N terminal on insert)
  Cloning method: Restriction Enzyme; 5′ cloning site SpeI (not destroyed); 3′ cloning site XbaI (not destroyed)
  Sequencing primers: 5′ IRES internal sequencing primer #1: GAAGCAGTTCCTCTGGAAGC and IRES internal sequencing primer #2: GTATGGGATCTGATCTGGGG
Terms and licenses: Academic/Nonprofit Terms; Industry Terms: Not Available to Industry
Depositor comments: XbaI site at 3' His6 Ubiquitin is methylation sensitive
How to cite: pTRE-T2-IRES-His6-Ubiquitin was a gift from Michael E. Wright (Addgene plasmid # 107107 ; http://n2t.net/addgene:107107 ; RRID:Addgene_107107)
